Addgene plasmid #107850: pHBS1339 [IBB-GFP-mCherry3E]-[BFP-P2A-TDP43 G348S]
Purpose: To test the effect of sequence on TDP43 splicing activity
Depositing lab: Rajat Rohatgi.
Backbone
  Vector backbone: pBI
  Vector type: Mammalian Expression
Growth in bacteria
  Bacterial resistance: Ampicillin, 100 μg/mL
  Growth temperature: 37°C
  Growth strain: DH5alpha
  Copy number: High Copy
Gene/Insert
  Gene/Insert name: TARDBP mutant
  Species: H. sapiens (human)
  Mutation: G348S in splicing reporter
  Entrez Gene: TARDBP (a.k.a. ALS10, TDP-43)
  Cloning method: Gibson Cloning
Terms and licenses: Academic/Nonprofit Terms; Industry Terms: Not Available to Industry
How to cite: pHBS1339 [IBB-GFP-mCherry3E]-[BFP-P2A-TDP43 G348S] was a gift from Rajat Rohatgi (Addgene plasmid # 107850 ; http://n2t.net/addgene:107850 ; RRID:Addgene_107850)
