[The description below was written by a language model from this plasmid's Addgene catalogue record and pLannotate feature annotations shown in this document.]
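Description:
pHBS1339 [IBB-GFP-mCherry3E]-[BFP-P2A-TDP43 G348S] is a 9.6 kb mammalian expression plasmid built on the bidirectional pBI backbone. It is propagated in E. coli from a high-copy ColE1/pUC-type origin under ampicillin selection (AmpR with its bla promoter). No mammalian selection marker is annotated, which is consistent with transient transfection use. Short lacI- and str-like fragments in the table appear to be backbone remnants rather than functional genes.

The payload consists of two divergent transcription units sharing a central CMV enhancer region. Each unit is terminated by a rabbit β-globin intron and polyadenylation signal; the small HBB hits are part of that β-globin cassette.

In one direction, the CMV enhancer/promoter drives TagBFP followed by human TARDBP (TDP-43) carrying the G348S substitution. The construct name indicates a P2A peptide between them, which probably lies in the linker region annotated as an MCS. This would let blue fluorescence report effector expression while TDP-43 is released as a separate protein.

In the opposite direction, a minimal CMV promoter drives the splicing reporter. It encodes an importin-β-binding domain from KPNA2 (IBB, a nuclear import signal) fused to superfolder GFP and then mCherry. The mCherry coding sequence is split into two fragments by an inserted segment containing CFTR sequence, presumably a TDP-43-responsive exon cassette. Under that reading, GFP would mark overall reporter expression and mCherry signal would depend on how the CFTR segment is spliced, although the record does not spell out this logic.

The stated purpose is to test how TDP-43 sequence affects its splicing activity, here using the G348S variant of a gene also known as ALS10, with effector and reporter delivered on a single plasmid.
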