Features (pLannotate 1.2.2; 24 found; start..end, strand, type, name):
    325..380     -  polyA_signal   β-globin poly(A) signal: rabbit β-globin polyadenylation signal (Gil and Proudfoot, 1987)
    451..573     -  CDS            HBB: HBB_COLGU - Experimental evidence at transcript level: Swiss-Prot protein existence level 2. Involved in oxygen transport from the lung to the various peripheral tissues. From Colobus guereza (Mantled guereza) (Eastern black-and-white colobus monkey).
    577..1149    -  intron         β-globin intron: intron from rabbit β-globin gene
   1180..1200    +  protein_bind   attB2: mutant version of attB; core recombination site for the Gateway® BP reaction BP Clonase™
   1210..1804    -  CDS            mCherry (fragment): monomeric derivative of DsRed fluorescent protein (Shaner et al., 2004) mammalian codon-optimized
   2083..2289    -  CDS            CFTR (fragment): CFTR_HUMAN - Also known as ABCC7. Experimental evidence at protein level: Swiss-Prot protein existence level 1. Epithelial ion channel that plays an important role in the regulation of epithelial ion and water transport and fluid homeostasis (PubMed:26823428). Mediates the transport of chloride ions across the cell membrane (PubMed:10792060, PubMed:11524016, PubMed:11707463, PubMed:12519745, PubMed:15010471, PubMed:12588899, PubMed:17036051, PubMed:19398555, PubMed:19621064, PubMed:22178883, PubMed:25330774, PubMed:1712898, PubMed:8910473, PubMed:9804160, PubMed:12529365, PubMed:17182731, PubM
   2382..2493    -  CDS            mCherry (fragment): monomeric derivative of DsRed fluorescent protein (Shaner et al., 2004) mammalian codon-optimized
   2512..3213    -  CDS            Superfolder GFP: Superfolder GFP is a basic (constitutively fluorescent) green fluorescent protein published in 2005, derived from Aequorea victoria. It is reported to be a very rapidly-maturing weak dimer.
   3199..3393    -  CDS            KPNA2 (fragment): IMA1_HUMAN - Also known as RCH1, SRP1. Experimental evidence at protein level: Swiss-Prot protein existence level 1. Functions in nuclear protein import as an adapter protein for nuclear receptor KPNB1. Binds specifically and directly to substrates containing either a simple or bipartite NLS motif. Docking of the importin/substrate complex to the nuclear pore complex (NPC) is mediated by KPNB1 through binding to nucleoporin FxFG repeats and the complex is subsequently translocated through the pore by an energy requiring, Ran-dependent mechanism. At the nucleoplasmic side of the NPC, Ran binds
   3450..3484    -  promoter       minimal CMV promoter (fragment): human cytomegalovirus (CMV) immediate early promoter
   3562..3865    +  enhancer       CMV enhancer: human cytomegalovirus immediate early enhancer
   3866..4069    +  promoter       CMV promoter: human cytomegalovirus (CMV) immediate early promoter
   4143..4838    +  CDS            TagBFP: TagBFP is a basic (constitutively fluorescent) blue fluorescent protein published in 2008, derived from Entacmaea quadricolor. It is reported to be a very rapidly-maturing monomer with very low acid sensitivity.
   4839..4904    +  misc_feature   MCS: multiple cloning site
   4986..6227    +  CDS            TARDBP: TADBP_HUMAN - Also known as TDP43. Experimental evidence at protein level: Swiss-Prot protein existence level 1. RNA-binding protein that is involved in various steps of RNA biogenesis and processing (PubMed:23519609). Preferentially binds, via its two RNA recognition motifs RRM1 and RRM2, to GU-repeats on RNA molecules predominantly localized within long introns and in the 3'UTR of mRNAs (PubMed:23519609, PubMed:24240615, PubMed:24464995). In turn, regulates the splicing of many non-coding and protein-coding RNAs including proteins involved in neuronal survival, as well as mRNAs that encode p
   6231..6255    -  protein_bind   attB2: mutant version of attB; recombination site for the Gateway® BP reaction BP Clonase™
   6283..6855    +  intron         β-globin intron: intron from rabbit β-globin gene
   6859..6981    +  CDS            HBB: HBB_COLGU - Experimental evidence at transcript level: Swiss-Prot protein existence level 2. Involved in oxygen transport from the lung to the various peripheral tissues. From Colobus guereza (Mantled guereza) (Eastern black-and-white colobus monkey).
   7052..7107    +  polyA_signal   β-globin poly(A) signal: rabbit β-globin polyadenylation signal (Gil and Proudfoot, 1987)
   7433..7486    -  CDS            lacI (fragment): lac repressor; lacI; The lac repressor binds to the lac operator to inhibit transcription in E. coli. This inhibition can be relieved by adding lactose or isopropyl-β-D-thiogalactopyranoside (IPTG).
   7669..8257    -  rep_origin     ori: high-copy-number ColE1/pMB1/pBR322/pUC origin of replication
   8428..9288    -  CDS            AmpR: β-lactamase; bla; confers resistance to ampicillin, carbenicillin, and related antibiotics
   9289..9393    -  promoter       AmpR promoter: bla
   9529..1       +  CDS            str (fragment) (across the origin): STR_KLEPN - Protein inferred from homology: Swiss-Prot protein existence level 3. The aminoglycoside phosphotransferases achieve inactivation of their antibiotic substrates by phosphorylation. From Klebsiella pneumoniae.
>Addgene plasmid #107850 | pHBS1339 [IBB-GFP-mCherry3E]-[BFP-P2A-TDP43 G348S] | depositor full sequence | sequence record 203769 | pHBS1339 [IBB-GFP-mCherry3E]-[BFP-P2A-TDP43 G348S] sequence 9617 bps
CGAGTTCATAAGAGAAGAGGGACAGCTATGACTGGGAGTAGTCAGGAGAGGAGGAAAAATCTGGCTAGTA
AAACATGTAAGGAAAATTTTAGGGATGTTAAAGAAAAAAATAACACAAAACAAAATATAAAAAAAATCTA
ACCTCAAGTCAAGGCTTTTCTATGGAATAAGGAATGGACAGCAGGGGGCTGTTTCATATACTGATGACCT
CTTTATAGCCACCTTTGTTCATGGCAGCCAGCATATGGCATATGTTGCCAAACTCTAAACCAAATACTCA
TTCTGATGTTTTAAATGATTTGCCCTCCCATATGTCCTTCCGAGTGAGAGACACAAAAAATTCCCACACA
CTATTGCAATGAAAATAAATTTCCTTTATTACCCAGAAGTCAGATGCTCAAGGGGCTTCATGATGTCCCC
ATAATTTTTGGCAGAGGGAAAAAGATCTCAGTGGTATTTGTGAGCCAGGGCATTGGCCACACCAGCCACC
ACCTTCTGATAGGCAGCCTGCACCTGAGGAGTGAATTCTTTGCCAAAATGATGAGACAGCACAACAACCA
GCACGTTGCCCAGGAGCTGTAGGAAAAAGAAGAAGGCATGAACATGGTTAGCAGAGGGGCCCGGTTTGGA
CTCAGAGTATTTTATCCTCATCTCAAACAGTGTATATCATTGTAACCATAAAGAGAAAGGCAGGATGATT
ACCAGGATGTAGTTGTTTCTACCAATAAGAATATTTCCACGCCAGCCAGAATTTATATGCAGAAATATTC
TACCTTATCATTTAATTATAACAATTGTTCTCTAAAACTGTGCTGAAGTACAATATAATTACCCTGATTG
CCTTGAAAAAAAAGTGATTAGAGAAAGTACTTACAATCTGACAAATAAACGAAAGTGAATTTAAAAATTC
GTTACAAATGCAAGCTAAAGTTTAACGAAAAAAGTTACAGAAAATGAAAAGAAAATAAGAGGAGACAATG
GTTGTCAACAGAGTAGAAAGTGAAAGAAACAAAATTATCATGAGGGTCCATGGTGATACAAGGGACATCT
TCCCATTCTAAACAACACCCTGAAAACTTTGCCCCCTCCATATAACATGAATTTTTCAATAGCGAAAAAG
AAAGAACAATCAAGGGTCCCCAAACTCACCCTGAAGTTCTCAGTCTAGAGGAGGATCAACCACTTTGTAC
AAGAAAGCTGAAGCTAGTTTACTTGTACAGCTCGTCCATGCCGCCGGTGGAGTGGCGGCCCTCGGCGCGT
TCGTACTGTTCCACGATGGTGTAGTCCTCGTTGTGGGAGGTGATGTCCAACTTGATGTTGACGTTGTAGG
CGCCGGGCAGCTGCACGGGCTTCTTGGCCTTGTAGGTGGTCTTGACCTCAGCGTCGTAGTGGCCGCCGTC
CTTCAGCTTCAGCCTCTGCTTGATCTCGCCCTTCAGGGCGCCGTCCTCGGGGTACATCCGCTCGGAGGAG
GCCTCCCAGCCCATGGTCTTCTTCTGCATTACGGGGCCGTCGGAGGGGAAGTTGGTGCCGCGCAGCTTCA
CCTTGTAGATGAACTCGCCGTCCTGCAGGGAGGAGTCCTGGGTCACGGTCACCACGCCGCCGTCCTCGAA
GTTCATCACGCGCTCCCACTTGAAGCCCTCGGGGAAGGACAGCTTCAAGTAGTCGGGGATGTCGGCGGGG
TGCTTCACGTAGGCCTTGGAGCCGTACATGAACTGAGGGGACAGGATGTCCCAGGCGAAGGGCAGGGGGC
CACCCTTGGTCACCTTCAGCTTGGCGGTCTGGGTGCCCTCGTAGGGGCGGCCCTGAGGAAAAAAAAGGAA
AGGGCATGCTCGCCATGTGCAAGATACAGTGTTGAATGTGGTGCAAAATATAAAGATGTGGAAGAAAAAG
CCACTGAAAATAATATGAGGAAATAAAAAACTAGAGTAAATTATCAGTGGAACAATTTCTATTATACAAG
ACACTACACCCATACATTCTCCTAATGCTCATGTAAGAATTTCTCCAAAAATACCTTCCAGCACTACAAA
CTAGAAAAAAAAAGAGACATGGACACCAAATTAAGTTCTTAATAGTGAAGAACAAAAGAACTACCTTGCC
TGCTCCAGTGGATCCAGCAACCGCCAACAACTGTCCTCTTTCTATCTTGAAATTAATATCTTTCAGGACA
GGAGTACCAAGAAGTGAGAAATTACTGAAGAAGAGGCTGTCATCACCATTAGAAGTTTTTCTATTGTTAT
TGTTTTGTTTTGCTTTCTCAAATTATTCCCCAAATCCCTGTTAAAAAAAAACACACACACACACACACAC
ACACACATCAAAAATAAAAGATGAGTTTGTCAGATATTTTCAATAGATGCTTGTTTTATGTACCATACTC
ACCTCGCCCTCGCCCTCGATCTCGAACTCGTGGCCGTTCACGGAGCCCTCCATGTGCACCTTGAAGCGCA
TGAACTCCTTGATGATGGCCATGTTATCCTCCTCGCCCTTGCTGGTTCCGGTGCCTCCACTTTCATCTTC
ACCTTTAGTGATACCGGCTGCCGTCACGAACTCCTTCAGGACCATGTGATCGCGCTTCTCGTTCGGGTCT
TTGCTCAGCGTGGTCTGGGTGCTCAGATAGTGGTTGTCCGGCAGGCGCACCGGGCCGTCGCCGATCGGGG
TGTTCTGCTGTTTGTGGTCGGCTTCCTGCTGGCTGCCGTCCTCAACGTTGTGGCGGATCTTGAAGTTAGC
CTTGATGCCGTTCTTCTGCTTGTCGGCTTCGATACGGACGTTGTGGCTGTTGTGGTTGTACTCCAGCTTG
TGACCCAGGATGTTGCCGTCCTCCTTGAAGTCGTTGCCCTTCAGCTCGATGCGGTTCACCAGGGTGTCGC
CCTCGAACTTCACCTCCGCGCGGGTCTTGTAGGTGCCGTCGTCCTTGAACTCGATGGTGCGCTCCTGGAC
GTAGCCTTCCGGCATGGCGGACTTGAAGAAGTCGTGACGCTTCATGTGGTCCGGGTAGCGGCTGAAGCAC
TGCACGCCGTAGGTCAGGGTGGTCACGAGGGTCGGCCACGGCACCGGCAGCTTGCCGGTGGTGCAGATGA
ACTTCAGGGTCAGCTTGCCCTCGGTGGCATCGCCCTCGCCCTCGCCACGCACGCTGAACTTGTGGCCGTT
TACGTCGCCGTCCAGCTCGACTTTGATAGGCACAGTACCTGTAAATAGTTCCTCTCCTTTACTGGTACCA
TCATCAGGGAATGAGCTTACATTTCTCCTCTTCAGCATCTGGTCATCCTTCTTAGCTTTCCTCAGCTCCA
CATTGACCTCTATTCTGCGACGCCTCATTTCTGTACTGTCTTTTCCCTTGTTCTTGAATCTGTGAAGACG
GGCAGCTGGTGTATTAGCATTCTCGTTGGTGGATCCCATGGTGGCACCGGCCGGTGAATTCTCCAGGCGA
TCTGACGGTTCACTAAACGAGCTCTGCTTATATAGGCCTCCCACCGTACACGCCACCTCGACATACTCGA
GTAGTTATTAATAGTAATCAATTACGGGGTCATTAGTTCATAGCCCATATATGGAGTTCCGCGTTACATA
ACTTACGGTAAATGGCCCGCCTGGCTGACCGCCCAACGACCCCCGCCCATTGACGTCAATAATGACGTAT
GTTCCCATAGTAACGCCAATAGGGACTTTCCATTGACGTCAATGGGTGGAGTATTTACGGTAAACTGCCC
ACTTGGCAGTACATCAAGTGTATCATATGCCAAGTACGCCCCCTATTGACGTCAATGACGGTAAATGGCC
CGCCTGGCATTATGCCCAGTACATGACCTTATGGGACTTTCCTACTTGGCAGTACATCTACGTATTAGTC
ATCGCTATTACCATGGTGATGCGGTTTTGGCAGTACATCAATGGGCGTGGATAGCGGTTTGACTCACGGG
GATTTCCAAGTCTCCACCCCATTGACGTCAATGGGAGTTTGTTTTGGCACCAAAATCAACGGGACTTTCC
AAAATGTCGTAACAACTCCGCCCCATTGACGCAAATGGGCGGTAGGCGTGTACGGTGGGAGGTCTATATA
AGCAGAGCTGGTTTAGTGAACCGTCAGATCCGCTAGGGATCCTCTAGTCAGCTGACGCGTTACCACCGGT
GCCACCATGGGAAGCGAGCTGATTAAGGAGAACATGCACATGAAGCTGTACATGGAGGGCACCGTGGACA
ACCATCACTTCAAGTGCACATCCGAGGGCGAAGGCAAGCCCTACGAGGGCACCCAGACCATGAGAATCAA
GGTGGTCGAGGGCGGCCCTCTCCCCTTCGCCTTCGACATCCTGGCTACTAGCTTCCTCTACGGCAGCAAG
ACCTTCATCAACCACACCCAGGGCATCCCCGACTTCTTCAAGCAGTCCTTCCCTGAGGGCTTCACATGGG
AGAGAGTCACCACATACGAAGACGGGGGCGTGCTGACCGCTACCCAGGACACCAGCCTCCAGGACGGCTG
CCTCATCTACAACGTCAAGATCAGAGGGGTGAACTTCACATCCAACGGCCCTGTGATGCAGAAGAAAACA
CTCGGCTGGGAGGCCTTCACCGAGACGCTGTACCCCGCTGACGGCGGCCTGGAAGGCAGAAACGACATGG
CCCTGAAGCTCGTGGGCGGGAGCCATCTGATCGCAAACGCCAAGACCACATATAGATCCAAGAAACCCGC
TAAGAACCTCAAGATGCCTGGCGTCTACTATGTGGACTACAGACTGGAAAGAATCAAGGAGGCCAACAAC
GAGACCTACGTCGAGCAGCACGAGGTGGCAGTGGCCAGATACTGCGACCTCCCTAGCAAACTGGGGCACA
AGCTTAATTCCGGACTCAGATCTCGAGCTCAAGCTTCGAATTCTGCAGTCGACGGTACCGCGGGCCCGGG
ATCCACCGGATCTAGAGGAGGAAGCGGAGCTACTAACTTCAGCCTGCTGAAGCAGGCTGGAGACGTGGAG
GAGAACCCTGGACCTATGTCTGAATATATTCGGGTAACCGAAGATGAGAACGATGAGCCCATTGAAATAC
CATCGGAAGACGATGGGACGGTGCTGCTCTCCACGGTTACAGCCCAGTTTCCAGGGGCGTGTGGGCTTCG
CTACAGGAATCCAGTGTCTCAGTGTATGAGAGGTGTCCGGCTGGTAGAAGGAATTCTGCATGCCCCAGAT
GCTGGCTGGGGAAATCTGGTGTATGTTGTCAACTATCCAAAAGATAACAAAAGAAAAATGGATGAGACAG
ATGCTTCATCAGCAGTGAAAGTGAAAAGAGCAGTCCAGAAAACATCCGATTTAATAGTGTTGGGTCTCCC
ATGGAAAACAACCGAACAGGACCTGAAAGAGTATTTTAGTACCTTTGGAGAAGTTCTTATGGTGCAGGTC
AAGAAAGATCTTAAGACTGGTCATTCAAAGGGGTTTGGCTTTGTTCGTTTTACGGAATATGAAACACAAG
TGAAAGTAATGTCACAGCGACATATGATAGATGGACGATGGTGTGACTGCAAACTTCCTAATTCTAAGCA
AAGCCAAGATGAGCCTTTGAGAAGCAGAAAAGTGTTTGTGGGGCGCTGTACAGAGGACATGACTGAGGAT
GAGCTGCGGGAGTTCTTCTCTCAGTACGGGGATGTGATGGATGTCTTCATCCCCAAGCCATTCAGGGCCT
TTGCCTTTGTTACATTTGCAGATGATCAGATTGCGCAGTCTCTTTGTGGAGAGGACTTGATCATTAAAGG
AATCAGCGTTCATATATCCAATGCCGAACCTAAGCACAATAGCAATAGACAGTTAGAAAGAAGTGGAAGA
TTTGGTGGTAATCCAGGTGGCTTTGGGAATCAGGGTGGATTTGGTAATAGCAGAGGGGGTGGAGCTGGTT
TGGGAAACAATCAAGGTAGTAATATGGGTGGTGGGATGAACTTTGGTGCGTTCAGCATTAATCCAGCCAT
GATGGCTGCCGCCCAGGCAGCACTACAGAGCAGTTGGGGTATGATGGGCATGTTAGCCAGCCAGCAGAAC
CAGTCAAGCCCATCGGGTAATAACCAAAACCAAGGCAACATGCAGAGGGAGCCAAACCAGGCCTTCGGTT
CTGGAAATAACTCTTATAGTGGCTCTAATTCTGGTGCAGCAATTGGTTGGGGATCAGCATCCAATGCAGG
GTCGGGCAGTGGTTTTAATGGAGGCTTTGGCTCAAGCATGGATTCTAAGTCTTCTGGCTGGGGAATGTAG
ACCCAGCTTTCTTGTACAAAGTGGTTGATCCTCTAGAGCTGAGAACTTCAGGGTGAGTTTGGGGACCCTT
GATTGTTCTTTCTTTTTCGCTATTGAAAAATTCATGTTATATGGAGGGGGCAAAGTTTTCAGGGTGTTGT
TTAGAATGGGAAGATGTCCCTTGTATCACCATGGACCCTCATGATAATTTTGTTTCTTTCACTTTCTACT
CTGTTGACAACCATTGTCTCCTCTTATTTTCTTTTCATTTTCTGTAACTTTTTTCGTTAAACTTTAGCTT
GCATTTGTAACGAATTTTTAAATTCACTTTCGTTTATTTGTCAGATTGTAAGTACTTTCTCTAATCACTT
TTTTTTCAAGGCAATCAGGGTAATTATATTGTACTTCAGCACAGTTTTAGAGAACAATTGTTATAATTAA
ATGATAAGGTAGAATATTTCTGCATATAAATTCTGGCTGGCGTGGAAATATTCTTATTGGTAGAAACAAC
TACATCCTGGTAATCATCCTGCCTTTCTCTTTATGGTTACAATGATATACACTGTTTGAGATGAGGATAA
AATACTCTGAGTCCAAACCGGGCCCCTCTGCTAACCATGTTCATGCCTTCTTCTTTTTCCTACAGCTCCT
GGGCAACGTGCTGGTTGTTGTGCTGTCTCATCATTTTGGCAAAGAATTCACTCCTCAGGTGCAGGCTGCC
TATCAGAAGGTGGTGGCTGGTGTGGCCAATGCCCTGGCTCACAAATACCACTGAGATCTTTTTCCCTCTG
CCAAAAATTATGGGGACATCATGAAGCCCCTTGAGCATCTGACTTCTGGGTAATAAAGGAAATTTATTTT
CATTGCAATAGTGTGTGGGAATTTTTTGTGTCTCTCACTCGGAAGGACATATGGGAGGGCAAATCATTTA
AAACATCAGAATGAGTATTTGGTTTAGAGTTTGGCAACATATGCCATATGCTGGCTGCCATGAACAAAGG
TGGCTATAAAGAGGTCATCAGTATATGAAACAGCCCCCTGCTGTCCATTCCTTATTCCATAGAAAAGCCT
TGACTTGAGGTTAGATTTTTTTTATATTTTGTTTTGTGTTATTTTTTTCTTTAACATCCCTAAAATTTTC
CTTACATGTTTTACTAGCCAGATTTTTCCTCCTCTCCTGACTACTCCCAGTCATAGCTGTCCCTCTTCTC
TTATGAACTCGACTGCATTAATGAATCGGCCAACGCGCGGGGAGAGGCGGTTTGCGTATTGGGCGCTCTT
CCGCTTCCTCGCTCACTGACTCGCTGCGCTCGGTCGTTCGGCTGCGGCGAGCGGTATCAGCTCACTCAAA
GGCGGTAATACGGTTATCCACAGAATCAGGGGATAACGCAGGAAAGAACATGTGAGCAAAAGGCCAGCAA
AAGGCCAGGAACCGTAAAAAGGCCGCGTTGCTGGCGTTTTTCCATAGGCTCCGCCCCCCTGACGAGCATC
ACAAAAATCGACGCTCAAGTCAGAGGTGGCGAAACCCGACAGGACTATAAAGATACCAGGCGTTTCCCCC
TGGAAGCTCCCTCGTGCGCTCTCCTGTTCCGACCCTGCCGCTTACCGGATACCTGTCCGCCTTTCTCCCT
TCGGGAAGCGTGGCGCTTTCTCAATGCTCACGCTGTAGGTATCTCAGTTCGGTGTAGGTCGTTCGCTCCA
AGCTGGGCTGTGTGCACGAACCCCCCGTTCAGCCCGACCGCTGCGCCTTATCCGGTAACTATCGTCTTGA
GTCCAACCCGGTAAGACACGACTTATCGCCACTGGCAGCAGCCACTGGTAACAGGATTAGCAGAGCGAGG
TATGTAGGCGGTGCTACAGAGTTCTTGAAGTGGTGGCCTAACTACGGCTACACTAGAAGGACAGTATTTG
GTATCTGCGCTCTGCTGAAGCCAGTTACCTTCGGAAAAAGAGTTGGTAGCTCTTGATCCGGCAAACAAAC
CACCGCTGGTAGCGGTGGTTTTTTTGTTTGCAAGCAGCAGATTACGCGCAGAAAAAAAGGATCTCAAGAA
GATCCTTTGATCTTTTCTACGGGGTCTGACGCTCAGTGGAACGAAAACTCACGTTAAGGGATTTTGGTCA
TGAGATTATCAAAAAGGATCTTCACCTAGATCCTTTTAAATTAAAAATGAAGTTTTAAATCAATCTAAAG
TATATATGAGTAAACTTGGTCTGACAGTTACCAATGCTTAATCAGTGAGGCACCTATCTCAGCGATCTGT
CTATTTCGTTCATCCATAGTTGCCTGACTCCCCGTCGTGTAGATAACTACGATACGGGAGGGCTTACCAT
CTGGCCCCAGTGCTGCAATGATACCGCGAGACCCACGCTCACCGGCTCCAGATTTATCAGCAATAAACCA
GCCAGCCGGAAGGGCCGAGCGCAGAAGTGGTCCTGCAACTTTATCCGCCTCCATCCAGTCTATTAATTGT
TGCCGGGAAGCTAGAGTAAGTAGTTCGCCAGTTAATAGTTTGCGCAACGTTGTTGCCATTGCTACAGGCA
TCGTGGTGTCACGCTCGTCGTTTGGTATGGCTTCATTCAGCTCCGGTTCCCAACGATCAAGGCGAGTTAC
ATGATCCCCCATGTTGTGCAAAAAAGCGGTTAGCTCCTTCGGTCCTCCGATCGTTGTCAGAAGTAAGTTG
GCCGCAGTGTTATCACTCATGGTTATGGCAGCACTGCATAATTCTCTTACTGTCATGCCATCCGTAAGAT
GCTTTTCTGTGACTGGTGAGTACTCAACCAAGTCATTCTGAGAATAGTGTATGCGGCGACCGAGTTGCTC
TTGCCCGGCGTCAATACGGGATAATACCGCGCCACATAGCAGAACTTTAAAAGTGCTCATCATTGGAAAA
CGTTCTTCGGGGCGAAAACTCTCAAGGATCTTACCGCTGTTGAGATCCAGTTCGATGTAACCCACTCGTG
CACCCAACTGATCTTCAGCATCTTTTACTTTCACCAGCGTTTCTGGGTGAGCAAAAACAGGAAGGCAAAA
TGCCGCAAAAAAGGGAATAAGGGCGACACGGAAATGTTGAATACTCATACTCTTCCTTTTTCAATATTAT
TGAAGCATTTATCAGGGTTATTGTCTCATGAGCGGATACATATTTGAATGTATTTAGAAAAATAAACAAA
TAGGGGTTCCGCGCACATTTCCCCGAAAAGTGCCACCTGACGTCTAAGAAACCATTATTATCATGACATT
AACCTATAAAAATAGGCGTATCACGAGGCCCTTTCGTCTTCACTCGACGCTGGTCGAGCTGATACTTCCC
GTCCGCCAGGGGACATGCCGGCGATGCTGAAGGTCGCGCGCATTCCCGATGAAGAGGCCGGTTACCGCCT
GTTGACCTGGTGGGACGGGCAGGGCGC
