>Addgene plasmid #107850 | pHBS1339 [IBB-GFP-mCherry3E]-[BFP-P2A-TDP43 G348S] | addgene partial sequence | sequence record 208301 | Addgene Partial NGS Result
GGCGGCCCTCGGCGCGTTCGTACTGTTCCACGATGGTGTAGTCCTCGTTGTGGGAGGTGATGTCCAACTT
GATGTTGACGTTGTAGGCGCCGGGCAGCTGCACGGGCTTCTTGGCCTTGTAGGTGGTCTTGACCTCAGCG
TCGTAGTGGCCGCCGTCCTTCAGCTTCAGCCTCTGCTTGATCTCGCCCTTCAGGGCGCCGTCCTCGGGGT
ACATCCGCTCGGAGGAGGCCTCCCAGCCCATGGTCTTCTTCTGCATTACGGGGCCGTCGGAGGGGAAGTT
GGTGCCGCGCAGCTTCACCTTGTAGATGAACTCGCCGTCCTGCAGGGAGGAGTCCTGGGTCACGGTCACC
ACGCCGCCGTCCTCGAAGTTCATCACGCGCTCCCACTTGAAGCCCTCGGGGAAGGACAGCTTCAAGTAGT
CGGGGATGTCGGCGGGGTGCTTCACGTAGGCCTTGGAGCCGTACATGAACTGAGGGGACAGGATGTCCCA
GGCGAAGGGCAGGGGGCCACCCTTGGTCACCTTCAGCTTGGCGGTCTGGGTGCCCTCGTAGGGGCGGCCC
TGAGGAAAAAAAAGGAAAGGGCATGCTCGCCATGTGCAAGATACAGTGTTGAATGTGGTGCAAAATATAA
AGATGTGGAAGAAAAAGCCACTGAAAATAATATGAGGAAATAAAAAACTAGAGTAAATTATCAGTGGAAC
AATTTCTATTATACAAGACACTACACCCATACATTCTCCTAATGCTCATGTAAGAATTTCTCCAAAAATA
CCTTCCAGCACTACAAACTAGAAAAAAAAAGAGACATGGACACCAAATTAAGTTCTTAATAGTGAAGAAC
AAAAGAACTACCTTGCCTGCTCCAGTGGATCCAGCAACCGCCAACAACTGTCCTCTTTCTATCTTGAAAT
TAATATCTTTCAGGACAGGAGTACCAAGAAGTGAGAAATTACTGAAGAAGAGGCTGTCATCACCATTAGA
AGTTTTTCTATTGTTATTGTTTTGTTTTGCTTTCTCAAATTATTCCCCAAATCCCTGTTAAAAAAAAACA
CACACACACACACACACACACACATCAAAAATAAAAGATGAGTTTGTCAGATATTTTCAATAGATGCTTG
TTTTATGTACCATACTCACCTCGCCCTCGCCCTCGATCTCGAACTCGTGGCCGTTCACGGAGCCCTCCAT
GTGCACCTTGAAGCGCATGAACTCCTTGATGATGGCCATGTTATCCTCCTCGCCCTTGCTGGTTCCGGTG
CCTCCACTTTCATCTTCACCTTTAGTGATACCGGCTGCCGTCACGAACTCCTTCAGGACCATGTGATCGC
GCTTCTCGTTCGGGTCTTTGCTCAGCGTGGTCTGGGTGCTCAGATAGTGGTTGTCCGGCAGGCGCACCGG
GCCGTCGCCGATCGGGGTGTTCTGCTGTTTGTGGTCGGCTTCCTGCTGGCTGCCGTCCTCAACGTTGTGG
CGGATCTTGAAGTTAGCCTTGATGCCGTTCTTCTGCTTGTCGGCTTCGATACGGACGTTGTGGCTGTTGT
GGTTGTACTCCAGCTTGTGACCCAGGATGTTGCCGTCCTCCTTGAAGTCGTTGCCCTTCAGCTCGATGCG
GTTCACCAGGGTGTCGCCCTCGAACTTCACCTCCGCGCGGGTCTTGTAGGTGCCGTCGTCCTTGAACTCG
ATGGTGCGCTCCTGGACGTAGCCTTCCGGCATGGCGGACTTGAAGAAGTCGTGACGCTTCATGTGGTCCG
GGTAGCGGCTGAAGCACTGCACGCCGTAGGTCAGGGTGGTCACGAGGGTCGGCCACGGCACCGGCAGCTT
GCCGGTGGTGCAGATGAACTTCAGGGTCAGCTTGCCCTCGGTGGCATCGCCCTCGCCCTCGCCACGCACG
CTGAACTTGTGGCCGTTTACGTCGCCGTCCAGCTCGACTTTGATAGGCACAGTACCTGTAAATAGTTCCT
CTCCTTTACTGGTACCATCATCAGGGAATGAGCTTACATTTCTCCTCTTCAGCATCTGGTCATCCTTCTT
AGCTTTCCTCAGCTCCACATTGACCTCTATTCTGCGACGCCTCATTTCTGTACTGTCTTTTCCCTTGTTC
TTGAATCTGTGAAGACGGGCAGCTGGTGTATTAGCATTCTCGTTGGTGGATCCCATGGTGGCACCGGTGA
ATTCTCCAGGCGATCTGACGGTTCACTAAACGAGCTCTGCTTATATAGGCCTCCCACCGTACACGCCACC
TCGACATACTCGAGTAGTTATTAATAGTAATCAATTACGGGGTCATTAGTTCATAGCCCATATATGGAGT
TCCGCGTTACATAACTTACGGTAAATGGCCCGCCTGGCTGACCGCCCAACGACCCCCGCCCATTGACGTC
AATAATGACGTATGTTCCCATAGTAACGCCAATAGGGACTTTCCATTGACGTCAATGGGTGGAGTATTTA
CGGTAAACTGCCCACTTGGCAGTACATCAAGTGTATCATATGCCAAGTACGCCCCCTATTGACGTCAATG
ACGGTAAATGGCCCGCCTGGCATTATGCCCAGTACATGACCTTATGGGACTTTCCTACTTGGCAGTACAT
CTACGTATTAGTCATCGCTATTACCATGGTGATGCGGTTTTGGCAGTACATCAATGGGCGTGGATAGCGG
TTTGACTCACGGGGATTTCCAAGTCTCCACCCCATTGACGTCAATGGGAGTTTGTTTTGGCACCAAAATC
AACGGGACTTTCCAAAATGTCGTAACAACTCCGCCCCATTGACGCAAATGGGCGGTAGGCGTGTACGGTG
GGAGGTCTATATAAGCAGAGCTGGTTTAGTGAACCGTCAGATCCGCTAGGGATCCTCTAGTCAGCTGACG
CGTTACCACCGGTGCCACCATGGGAAGCGAGCTGATTAAGGAGAACATGCACATGAAGCTGTACATGGAG
GGCACCGTGGACAACCATCACTTCAAGTGCACATCCGAGGGCGAAGGCAAGCCCTACGAGGGCACCCAGA
CCATGAGAATCAAGGTGGTCGAGGGCGGCCCTCTCCCCTTCGCCTTCGACATCCTGGCTACTAGCTTCCT
CTACGGCAGCAAGACCTTCATCAACCACACCCAGGGCATCCCCGACTTCTTCAAGCAGTCCTTCCCTGAG
GGCTTCACATGGGAGAGAGTCACCACATACGAAGACGGGGGCGTGCTGACCGCTACCCAGGACACCAGCC
TCCAGGACGGCTGCCTCATCTACAACGTCAAGATCAGAGGGGTGAACTTCACATCCAACGGCCCTGTGAT
GCAGAAGAAAACACTCGGCTGGGAGGCCTTCACCGAGACGCTGTACCCCGCTGACGGCGGCCTGGAAGGC
AGAAACGACATGGCCCTGAAGCTCGTGGGCGGGAGCCATCTGATCGCAAACGCCAAGACCACATATAGAT
CCAAGAAACCCGCTAAGAACCTCAAGATGCCTGGCGTCTACTATGTGGACTACAGACTGGAAAGAATCAA
GGAGGCCAACAACGAGACCTACGTCGAGCAGCACGAGGTGGCAGTGGCCAGATACTGCGACCTCCCTAGC
AAACTGGGGCACAAGCTTAATTCCGGACTCAGATCTCGAGCTCAAGCTTCGAATTCTGCAGTCGACGGTA
CCGCGGGCCCGGGATCCACCGGATCTAGAGGAGGAAGCGGAGCTACTAACTTCAGCCTGCTGAAGCAGGC
TGGAGACGTGGAGGAGAACCCTGGACCTATGTCTGAATATATTCGGGTAACCGAAGATGAGAACGATGAG
CCCATTGAAATACCATCGGAAGACGATGGGACGGTGCTGCTCTCCACGGTTACAGCCCAGTTTCCAGGGG
CGTGTGGGCTTCGCTACAGGAATCCAGTGTCTCAGTGTATGAGAGGTGTCCGGCTGGTAGAAGGAATTCT
GCATGCCCCAGATGCTGGCTGGGGAAATCTGGTGTATGTTGTCAACTATCCAAAAGATAACAAAAGAAAA
ATGGATGAGACAGATGCTTCATCAGCAGTGAAAGTGAAAAGAGCAGTCCAGAAAACATCCGATTTAATAG
TGTTGGGTCTCCCATGGAAAACAACCGAACAGGACCTGAAAGAGTATTTTAGTACCTTTGGAGAAGTTCT
TATGGTGCAGGTCAAGAAAGATCTTAAGACTGGTCATTCAAAGGGGTTTGGCTTTGTTCGTTTTACGGAA
TATGAAACACAAGTGAAAGTAATGTCACAGCGACATATGATAGATGGACGATGGTGTGACTGCAAACTTC
CTAATTCTAAGCAAAGCCAAGATGAGCCTTTGAGAAGCAGAAAAGTGTTTGTGGGGCGCTGTACAGAGGA
CATGACTGAGGATGAGCTGCGGGAGTTCTTCTCTCAGTACGGGGATGTGATGGATGTCTTCATCCCCAAG
CCATTCAGGGCCTTTGCCTTTGTTACATTTGCAGATGATCAGATTGCGCAGTCTCTTTGTGGAGAGGACT
TGATCATTAAAGGAATCAGCGTTCATATATCCAATGCCGAACCTAAGCACAATAGCAATAGACAGTTAGA
AAGAAGTGGAAGATTTGGTGGTAATCCAGGTGGCTTTGGGAATCAGGGTGGATTTGGTAATAGCAGAGGG
GGTGGAGCTGGTTTGGGAAACAATCAAGGTAGTAATATGGGTGGTGGGATGAACTTTGGTGCGTTCAGCA
TTAATCCAGCCATGATGGCTGCCGCCCAGGCAGCACTACAGAGCAGTTGGGGTATGATGGGCATGTTAGC
CAGCCAGCAGAACCAGTCAAGCCCATCGGGTAATAACCAAAACCAAGGCAACATGCAGAGGGAGCCAAAC
CAGGCCTTCGGTTCTGGAAATAACTCTTATAGTGGCTCTAATTCTGGTGCAGCAATTGGTTGGGGATCAG
CATCCAATGCAGGGTCGGGCAGTGGTTTTAATGGAGGCTTTGGCTCAAGCATGGATTCTAAGTCTTCTGG
CTGGGGAATGTAGACCCAGCTTTCTTGTACAAAGTGGTTGATCCTCTAGACTGAGAACTTCAGGGTGAGT
TTGGGGACCCTTGATTGTTCTTTCTTTTTCGCTATTGTAAAATTCATGTTATATGGAGGGGGCAAAGTTT
TCAGGGTGTTGTTTAGAATGGGAAGATGTCCCTTGTATCACCATGGACCCTCATGATAATTTTGTTTCTT
TCACTTTCTACTCTGTTGACAACCATTGTCTCCTCTTATTTTCTTTTCATTTTCTGTAACTTTTTCGTTA
AACTTTAGCTTGCATTTGTAACGAATTTTTAAATTCACTTTTGTTTATTTGTCAGATTGTAAGTACTTTC
TCTAATCACTTTTTTTTCAAGGCAATCAGGGTATATTATATTGTACTTCAGCACAGTTTTAGAGAACAAT
TGTTATAATTAAATGATAAGGTAGAATATTTCTGCATATAAATTCTGGCTGGCGTGGAAATATTCTTATT
GGTAGAAACAACTACACCCTGGTCATCATCCTGCCTTTCTCTTTATGGTTACAATGATATACACTGTTTG
AGATGAGGATAAAATACTCTGAGTCCAAACCGGGCCCCTCTGCTAACCATGTTCATGCCTTCTTCTCTTT
CCTACAGCTCCTGGGCAACGTGCTGGTTGTTGTGCTGTCTCATCATTTTGGCAAAGAATTCACTCCTCAG
GTGCAGGCTGCCTATCAGAAGGTGGTGGCTGGTGTGGCCAATGCCCTGGCTCACAAATACCACTGAGATC
TTTTTCCCTCTGCCAAAAATTATGGGGACATCATGAAGCCCCTTGAGCATCTGACTTCTGGCTAATAAAG
GAAATTTATTTTCATTGCAATAGTGTGTTGGAATTTTTTGTGTCTCTCACTCGGAAGGACATATGGGAGG
GCAAATCATTTAAAACATCAGAATGAGTATTTGGTTTAGAGTTTGGCAACATATGCCCATATGCTGGCTG
CCATGAACAAAGGTTGGCTATAAAGAGGTCATCAGTATATGAAACAGCCCCCTGCTGTCCATTCCTTATT
CCATAGAAAAGCCTTGACTTGAGGTTAGATTTTTTTTATATTTTGTTTTGTGTTATTTTTTTCTTTAACA
TCCCTAAAATTTTCCTTACATGTTTTACTAGCCAGATTTTTCCTCCTCTCCTGACTACTCCCAGTCATAG
CTGTCCCTCTTCTCTTATGGAGATCCCTCGACTGCATTAATGAATCGGCCAACGCGCGGGGAGAGGCGGT
TTGCGTATTGGGCGCTCTTCCGCTTCCTCGCTCACTGACTCGCTGCGCTCGGTCGTTCGGCTGCGGCGAG
CGGTATCAGCTCACTCAAAGGCGGTAATACGGTTATCCACAGAATCAGGGGATAACGCAGGAAAGAACAT
GTGAGCAAAAGGCCAGCAAAAGGCCAGGAACCGTAAAAAGGCCGCGTTGCTGGCGTTTTTCCATAGGCTC
CGCCCCCCTGACGAGCATCACAAAAATCGACGCTCAAGTCAGAGGTGGCGAAACCCGACAGGACTATAAA
GATACCAGGCGTTTCCCCCTGGAAGCTCCCTCGTGCGCTCTCCTGTTCCGACCCTGCCGCTTACCGGATA
CCTGTCCGCCTTTCTCCCTTCGGGAAGCGTGGCGCTTTCTCATAGCTCACGCTGTAGGTATCTCAGTTCG
GTGTAGGTCGTTCGCTCCAAGCTGGGCTGTGTGCACGAACCCCCCGTTCAGCCCGACCGCTGCGCCTTAT
CCGGTAACTATCGTCTTGAGTCCAACCCGGTAAGACACGACTTATCGCCACTGGCAGCAGCCACTGGTAA
CAGGATTAGCAGAGCGAGGTATGTAGGCGGTGCTACAGAGTTCTTGAAGTGGTGGCCTAACTACGGCTAC
ACTAGAAGAACAGTATTTGGTATCTGCGCTCTGCTGAAGCCAGTTACCTTCGGAAAAAGAGTTGGTAGCT
CTTGATCCGGCAAACAAACCACCGCTGGTAGCGGTGGTTTTTTTGTTTGCAAGCAGCAGATTACGCGCAG
AAAAAAAGGATCTCAAGAAGATCCTTTGATCTTTTCTACGGGGTCTGACGCTCAGTGGAACGAAAACTCA
CGTTAAGGGATTTTGGTCATGAGATTATCAAAAAGGATCTTCACCTAGATCCTTTTAAATTAAAAATGAA
GTTTTAAATCAATCTAAAGTATATATGAGTAAACTTGGTCTGACAGTTACCAATGCTTAATCAGTGAGGC
ACCTATCTCAGCGATCTGTCTATTTCGTTCATCCATAGTTGCCTGACTCCCCGTCGTGTAGATAACTACG
ATACGGGAGGGCTTACCATCTGGCCCCAGTGCTGCAATGATACCGCGAGACCCACGCTCACCGGCTCCAG
ATTTATCAGCAATAAACCAGCCAGCCGGAAGGGCCGAGCGCAGAAGTGGTCCTGCAACTTTATCCGCCTC
CATCCAGTCTATTAATTGTTGCCGGGAAGCTAGAGTAAGTAGTTCGCCAGTTAATAGTTTGCGCAACGTT
GTTGCCATTGCTACAGGCATCGTGGTGTCACGCTCGTCGTTTGGTATGGCTTCATTCAGCTCCGGTTCCC
AACGATCAAGGCGAGTTACATGATCCCCCATGTTGTGCAAAAAAGCGGTTAGCTCCTTCGGTCCTCCGAT
CGTTGTCAGAAGTAAGTTGGCCGCAGTGTTATCACTCATGGTTATGGCAGCACTGCATAATTCTCTTACT
GTCATGCCATCCGTAAGATGCTTTTCTGTGACTGGTGAGTACTCAACCAAGTCATTCTGAGAATAGTGTA
TGCGGCGACCGAGTTGCTCTTGCCCGGCGTCAACACGGGATAATACCGCGCCACATAGCAGAACTTTAAA
AGTGCTCATCATTGGAAAACGTTCTTCGGGGCGAAAACTCTCAAGGATCTTACCGCTGTTGAGATCCAGT
TCGATGTAACCCACTCGTGCACCCAACTGATCTTCAGCATCTTTTACTTTCACCAGCGTTTCTGGGTGAG
CAAAAACAGGAAGGCAAAATGCCGCAAAAAAGGGAATAAGGGCGACACGGAAATGTTGAATACTCATACT
CTTCCTTTTTCAATATTATTGAAGCATTTATCAGGGTTATTGTCTCATGAGCGGATACATATTTGAATGT
ATTTAGAAAAATAAACAAATAGGGGTTCCGCGCACATTTCCCCGAAAAGTGCCACCTGACGTCTAAGAAA
CCATTATTATCATGACATTAACCTATAAAAATAGGCGTATCACGAGGCCCTTTCGTCTTCACTCGACGCG
GCCAGCTTGGTCGAGCTGGATACTTCCCGTCCGCCAGGGGGACATGCCGGCGATGCTGAAGGTCGCGCGC
ATTCCCGATGAAGAGGCCGGTTACCGCCTGTTGACCTGGTGGGACGGGCAGGGCGC
